Addgene plasmid #160367: pAG552-MAP4-redFAST
Purpose: Expresses MAP4-redFAST in mammalian cells
Depositing lab: Arnaud Gautier. Publication: Orthogonal fluorescent chemogenetic reporters for multicolor imaging. Tebo AG, Moeyaert B, Thauvin M, Carlon-Andres I, Boken D, Volovitch M, Padilla-Parra S, Dedecker P, Vriz S, Gautier A. Nat Chem Biol. 2020 Aug 10. pii: 10.1038/s41589-020-0611-0. doi: 10.1038/s41589-020-0611-0. PubMed 32778846.
Backbone
  Vector backbone: pIRES
  Vector type: Mammalian Expression
  Selectable markers: Neomycin (select with G418)
Growth in bacteria
  Bacterial resistance: Kanamycin, 50 μg/mL
  Growth temperature: 37°C
  Growth strain: DH5alpha
  Copy number: High Copy
Gene/Insert
  Gene/Insert name: MAP4-redFAST
  Species: Synthetic
Terms and licenses: Academic/Nonprofit Terms; Industry Terms: Not Available to Industry
How to cite: pAG552-MAP4-redFAST was a gift from Arnaud Gautier (Addgene plasmid # 160367 ; http://n2t.net/addgene:160367 ; RRID:Addgene_160367)
