[The description below was written by a language model from this plasmid's Addgene catalogue record and pLannotate feature annotations shown in this document.]
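Description:
pAG552-MAP4-redFAST is a 5.6 kb mammalian expression plasmid that drives production of a microtubule-targeted chemogenetic fluorescent reporter. The catalogue lists the backbone as pIRES, although the annotated sequence shows no IRES element. The layout instead shows a single CMV-driven cassette alongside a dual-purpose NeoR/KanR marker. In bacteria the plasmid replicates at high copy from a ColE1/pUC-type origin and is selected with kanamycin. The aminoglycoside phosphotransferase gene is expressed from a bacterial bla promoter in E. coli, and from the SV40 enhancer/early promoter, with an HSV TK polyadenylation signal, in mammalian cells, where it allows G418 selection. An f1 origin is also present. The short ble, bGH poly(A), Kohinoor and SV40 large T antigen matches are small fragments and are probably backbone or linker remnants rather than functional parts.

The payload sits downstream of the human CMV immediate-early enhancer and promoter. It consists of a fragment of mouse Map4, a non-neuronal microtubule-associated protein, followed in the same orientation by a FAST-family domain and a Myc epitope tag, and it ends with the SV40 poly(A) signal. The annotation tool labels the tag as Y-FAST, the small photoactive yellow protein derivative that becomes fluorescent only when it binds a cell-permeant fluorogen. The catalogue identifies it as redFAST, presumably a variant of that tag, and the record does not detail the sequence differences. The MAP4 portion is expected to localise the reporter to microtubules, so the cytoskeleton can be labelled on demand by adding fluorogen. The associated work concerns orthogonal fluorogenic reporters for multicolour imaging.
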