Features (pLannotate 1.2.2; 18 found; start..end, strand, type, name):
      1..304     +  enhancer       CMV enhancer: human cytomegalovirus immediate early enhancer
    305..508     +  promoter       CMV promoter: human cytomegalovirus (CMV) immediate early promoter
    531..554     +  misc_feature   MCS (fragment): multiple cloning site
    564..1775    +  CDS            Map4 (fragment): MAP4_MOUSE - Also known as Mtap4. Experimental evidence at protein level: Swiss-Prot protein existence level 1. Non-neuronal microtubule-associated protein. Promotes microtubule assembly. From Mus musculus (Mouse).
   1815..1838    +  CDS            Kohinoor (fragment): fast-switching photoswitchable fluorescent protein useful for fluorescence nanoscopy (Tiwari et al., 2015)
   1836..2210    +  CDS            Y-FAST: small protein tag, derived from photoactive yellow protein, that allows in vivo fluorescent labeling by addition of a cell-permeant fluorogen (Plamont et al., 2016)
   2220..2246    +  CDS            Myc (fragment): Myc (human c-Myc proto-oncogene) epitope tag
   2268..2351    +  CDS            large T antigen (fragment): large T antigen from SV40 (simian virus 40)
   2374..2495    +  polyA_signal   SV40 poly(A) signal: SV40 polyadenylation signal
   2529..2957    -  rep_origin     f1 ori (sequence partly withheld): f1 bacteriophage origin of replication; arrow indicates direction of (+) strand synthesis
   2984..3088    +  promoter       AmpR promoter: bla
   3090..3447    +  promoter       SV40 promoter: SV40 enhancer and early promoter
   3482..4276    +  CDS            NeoR/KanR: aminoglycoside phosphotransferase from Tn5; aph(3')-II (or nptII); confers resistance to neomycin, kanamycin, and G418 (Geneticin®)
   4297..4449    +  CDS            ble (fragment): BLE_KLEPN - Experimental evidence at protein level: Swiss-Prot protein existence level 1. Binding protein with a strong affinity to the bleomycin family of antibiotics. Binds to CL990; an antimitotic-antibiotic compound. From Klebsiella pneumoniae.
   4508..4555    +  polyA_signal   HSV TK poly(A) signal: herpes simplex virus thymidine kinase polyadenylation signal (Cole and Stacy, 1985)
   4646..4662    -  polyA_signal   bGH poly(A) signal (fragment): bovine growth hormone polyadenylation signal
   4884..5472    +  rep_origin     ori: high-copy-number ColE1/pMB1/pBR322/pUC origin of replication
   5587..5646    +  enhancer       CMV enhancer (fragment): human cytomegalovirus immediate early enhancer
>Addgene plasmid #160367 | pAG552-MAP4-redFAST | addgene full sequence | sequence record 315367 | Addgene NGS Result
CGTTACATAACTTACGGTAAATGGCCCGCCTGGCTGACCGCCCAACGACCCCCGCCCATTGACGTCAATA
ATGACGTATGTTCCCATAGTAACGCCAATAGGGACTTTCCATTGACGTCAATGGGTGGAGTATTTACGGT
AAACTGCCCACTTGGCAGTACATCAAGTGTATCATATGCCAAGTACGCCCCCTATTGACGTCAATGACGG
TAAATGGCCCGCCTGGCATTATGCCCAGTACATGACCTTATGGGACTTTCCTACTTGGCAGTACATCTAC
GTATTAGTCATCGCTATTACCATGGTGATGCGGTTTTGGCAGTACATCAATGGGCGTGGATAGCGGTTTG
ACTCACGGGGATTTCCAAGTCTCCACCCCATTGACGTCAATGGGAGTTTGTTTTGGCACCAAAATCAACG
GGACTTTCCAAAATGTCGTAACAACTCCGCCCCATTGACGCAAATGGGCGGTAGGCGTGTACGGTGGGAG
GTCTATATAAGCAGAGCTGGTTTAGTGAACCGTCAGATCCGCTAGCGCTACCGGACTCAGATCTGCCACC
ATGGTGTCCCGGCAAGAAGAAGCAAAGGCTGCTGTAGGTGTGACTGGAAATGACATCACTACCCCGCCAA
ACAAGGAGCCACCACCAAGCCCAGAAAAGAAAGCAAAGCCTTTGGCCACCACTCAACCTGCAAAGACTTC
AACATCGAAAGCCAAAACACAGCCCACTTCTCTCCCTAAGCAACCAGCTCCCACCACCTCTGGTGGGTTG
AATAAAAAACCCATGAGCCTCGCCTCAGGCTCAGTGCCAGCTGCCCCACACAAACGCCCTGCTGCTGCCA
CTGCTACTGCCAGGCCTTCCACCCTACCTGCCAGAGACGTGAAGCCAAAGCCAATTACAGAAGCTAAGGT
TGCCGAAAAGCGGACCTCTCCATCCAAGCCTTCATCTGCCCCAGCCCTCAAACCTGGACCTAAAACCACC
CCAACCGTTTCAAAAGCCACATCTCCCTCAACTCTTGTTTCCACTGGACCAAGTAGTAGAAGTCCAGCTA
CAACTCTGCCTAAGAGGCCAACCAGCATCAAGACTGAGGGGAAACCTGCTGATGTCAAAAGGATGACTGC
TAAGTCTGCCTCAGCTGACTTGAGTCGCTCAAAGACCACCTCTGCCAGTTCTGTGAAGAGAAACACCACT
CCCACTGGGGCAGCACCCCCAGCAGGGATGACTTCCACTCGAGTCAAGCCCATGTCTGCACCTAGCCGCT
CTTCTGGGGCTCTTTCTGTGGACAAGAAGCCCACTTCCACTAAGCCTAGCTCCTCTGCTCCCAGGGTGAG
CCGCCTGGCCACAACTGTTTCTGCCCCTGACCTGAAGAGTGTTCGCTCCAAGGTCGGCTCTACAGAAAAC
ATCAAACACCAGCCTGGAGGAGGCCGGGCCAAGGTAGAGAAAAAAACAGAGGCAGCTACCACAGCTGGGA
AGCCTGAACCTAATGCAGTCACTAAAGCAGCCGGCTCCATTGCGAGTGCACAGAAACCGCCTGCTGGGAA
AGTCCAGATAGTATCCAAAAAAGTGAGCTACAGTCATATTCAATCCAAGTGTGTTTCCAAGGACAATATT
AAGCATGTCCCTGGATGTGGCAATGTTCAGATTCAGAACAAGAAAGTGGACATATCCAAGGTCTCCTCCA
AGTGTGGGTCCAAAGCTAATATCAAGCACAAGCCTGGTGGAGGAGATGTCAAGATTGAAAGTCAGAAGTT
GAACTTCAAGGAGAAGGCCCAAGCCAAAGTGGGAGGCGGATTCGCGGATCCACCGGTCGCCACCATGAGT
GTGATTAAACCAGACATGGAGCATGTTGCCTTTGGCAGTGAGGACATCGAGAACACTCTGGCCAAAATGG
ACGACGGACAACTGGATGGGTTGGCCTTAGGCGCAATTCAGCTCGATGGTGACGGGAATATCCTGCAGTA
CAATGCTGCTCAGGGAGACATCACAGGCGCAGATCCCAAACAGGTGATTGGGAAGAACTTCTTCAAGGAT
GTTGCACCTGGAACGGATTCTCCCGAGTTTTACGGCAAATTCAAGGTAGGCGTAGCGTCAGGGAATCTGA
ACACCATGTTCGAATGGATGATACCGACAAACAGGGGACCAACCAAGGTCAAGGTGCACATGAAGAAAGC
CCTTTCCGGTGACAGCTATTGGGTCTTTGTGAAACGGGTGGGATCCGAACAAAAGCTTATTTCTGAAGAG
GACTTGTAATAGGCGGCCGCGACTCTAGATCATAATCAGCCATACCACATTTGTAGAGGTTTTACTTGCT
TTAAAAAACCTCCCACACCTCCCCCTGAACCTGAAACATAAAATGAATGCAATTGTTGTTGTTAACTTGT
TTATTGCAGCTTATAATGGTTACAAATAAAGCAATAGCATCACAAATTTCACAAATAAAGCATTTTTTTC
ACTGCATTCTAGTTGTGGTTTGTCCAAACTCATCAATGTATCTTAAGGCGTAAATTGTAAGCGTTAATAT
TTTGTTAAAATTCGCGTTAAATTTTTGTTAAATCAGCTCATTTTTTAACCAATAGGCCGAAATCGGCAAA
ATCCCTTATAAATCAAAAGAATAGACCGAGATAGGGT
[37 nt withheld, positions 2628-2664]
AAAGAACGTGGACTCCAACGTCAAAGG
[49 nt withheld, positions 2692-2740]
T
[91 nt withheld, positions 2742-2832]
G
[124 nt withheld, positions 2834-2957]
CAGGTGGCACTTTTCGGGGAAATGTGCGCGGAACCCCTATTTGTTTATTTTTCTAAATACATTCAAATAT
GTATCCGCTCATGAGACAATAACCCTGATAAATGCTTCAATAATATTGAAAAAGGAAGAGTCCTGAGGCG
GAAAGAACCAGCTGTGGAATGTGTGTCAGTTAGGGTGTGGAAAGTCCCCAGGCTCCCCAGCAGGCAGAAG
TATGCAAAGCATGCATCTCAATTAGTCAGCAACCAGGTGTGGAAAGTCCCCAGGCTCCCCAGCAGGCAGA
AGTATGCAAAGCATGCATCTCAATTAGTCAGCAACCATAGTCCCGCCCCTAACTCCGCCCATCCCGCCCC
TAACTCCGCCCAGTTCCGCCCATTCTCCGCCCCATGGCTGACTAATTTTTTTTATTTATGCAGAGGCCGA
GGCCGCCTCGGCCTCTGAGCTATTCCAGAAGTAGTGAGGAGGCTTTTTTGGAGGCCTAGGCTTTTGCAAA
GATCGATCAAGAGACAGGATGAGGATCGTTTCGCATGATTGAACAAGATGGATTGCACGCAGGTTCTCCG
GCCGCTTGGGTGGAGAGGCTATTCGGCTATGACTGGGCACAACAGACAATCGGCTGCTCTGATGCCGCCG
TGTTCCGGCTGTCAGCGCAGGGGCGCCCGGTTCTTTTTGTCAAGACCGACCTGTCCGGTGCCCTGAATGA
ACTGCAAGACGAGGCAGCGCGGCTATCGTGGCTGGCCACGACGGGCGTTCCTTGCGCAGCTGTGCTCGAC
GTTGTCACTGAAGCGGGAAGGGACTGGCTGCTATTGGGCGAAGTGCCGGGGCAGGATCTCCTGTCATCTC
ACCTTGCTCCTGCCGAGAAAGTATCCATCATGGCTGATGCAATGCGGCGGCTGCATACGCTTGATCCGGC
TACCTGCCCATTCGACCACCAAGCGAAACATCGCATCGAGCGAGCACGTACTCGGATGGAAGCCGGTCTT
GTCGATCAGGATGATCTGGACGAAGAGCATCAGGGGCTCGCGCCAGCCGAACTGTTCGCCAGGCTCAAGG
CGAGCATGCCCGACGGCGAGGATCTCGTCGTGACCCATGGCGATGCCTGCTTGCCGAATATCATGGTGGA
AAATGGCCGCTTTTCTGGATTCATCGACTGTGGCCGGCTGGGTGTGGCGGACCGCTATCAGGACATAGCG
TTGGCTACCCGTGATATTGCTGAAGAGCTTGGCGGCGAATGGGCTGACCGCTTCCTCGTGCTTTACGGTA
TCGCCGCTCCCGATTCGCAGCGCATCGCCTTCTATCGCCTTCTTGACGAGTTCTTCTGAGCGGGACTCTG
GGGTTCGAAATGACCGACCAAGCGACGCCCAACCTGCCATCACGAGATTTCGATTCCACCGCCGCCTTCT
ATGAAAGGTTGGGCTTCGGAATCGTTTTCCGGGACGCCGGCTGGATGATCCTCCAGCGCGGGGATCTCAT
GCTGGAGTTCTTCGCCCACCCTAGGGGGAGGCTAACTGAAACACGGAAGGAGACAATACCGGAAGGAACC
CGCGCTATGACGGCAATAAAAAGACAGAATAAAACGCACGGTGTTGGGTCGTTTGTTCATAAACGCGGGG
TTCGGTCCCAGGGCTGGCACTCTGTCGATACCCCACCGAGACCCCATTGGGGCCAATACGCCCGCGTTTC
TTCCTTTTCCCCACCCCACCCCCCAAGTTCGGGTGAAGGCCCAGGGCTCGCAGCCAACGTCGGGGCGGCA
GGCCCTGCCATAGCCTCAGGTTACTCATATATACTTTAGATTGATTTAAAACTTCATTTTTAATTTAAAA
GGATCTAGGTGAAGATCCTTTTTGATAATCTCATGACCAAAATCCCTTAACGTGAGTTTTCGTTCCACTG
AGCGTCAGACCCCGTAGAAAAGATCAAAGGATCTTCTTGAGATCCTTTTTTTCTGCGCGTAATCTGCTGC
TTGCAAACAAAAAAACCACCGCTACCAGCGGTGGTTTGTTTGCCGGATCAAGAGCTACCAACTCTTTTTC
CGAAGGTAACTGGCTTCAGCAGAGCGCAGATACCAAATACTGTTCTTCTAGTGTAGCCGTAGTTAGGCCA
CCACTTCAAGAACTCTGTAGCACCGCCTACATACCTCGCTCTGCTAATCCTGTTACCAGTGGCTGCTGCC
AGTGGCGATAAGTCGTGTCTTACCGGGTTGGACTCAAGACGATAGTTACCGGATAAGGCGCAGCGGTCGG
GCTGAACGGGGGGTTCGTGCACACAGCCCAGCTTGGAGCGAACGACCTACACCGAACTGAGATACCTACA
GCGTGAGCTATGAGAAAGCGCCACGCTTCCCGAAGGGAGAAAGGCGGACAGGTATCCGGTAAGCGGCAGG
GTCGGAACAGGAGAGCGCACGAGGGAGCTTCCAGGGGGAAACGCCTGGTATCTTTATAGTCCTGTCGGGT
TTCGCCACCTCTGACTTGAGCGTCGATTTTTGTGATGCTCGTCAGGGGGGCGGAGCCTATGGAAAAACGC
CAGCAACGCGGCCTTTTTACGGTTCCTGGCCTTTTGCTGGCCTTTTGCTCACATGTTCTTTCCTGCGTTA
TCCCCTGATTCTGTGGATAACCGTATTACCGCCATGCATTAGTTATTAATAGTAATCAATTACGGGGTCA
TTAGTTCATAGCCCATATATGGAGTTCCG
